Addgene plasmid #116697: pHAGE-TGFB1-S192*
Purpose: Lentiviral expression of TGFB1 S192*
Depositing lab: Gordon Mills & Kenneth Scott. Depositing organization: Baylor College of Medicine. Publication: Systematic Functional Annotation of Somatic Mutations in Cancer. Ng PK, Li J, Jeong KJ, Shao S, Chen H, Tsang YH, Sengupta S, Wang Z, Bhavana VH, Tran R, Soewito S, Minussi DC, Moreno D, Kong K, Dogruluk T, Lu H, Gao J, Tokheim C, Zhou DC, Johnson AM, Zeng J, Ip CKM, Ju Z, Wester M, Yu S, Li Y, Vellano CP, Schultz N, Karchin R, Ding L, Lu Y, Cheung LWT, Chen K, Shaw KR, Meric-Bernstam F, Scott KL, Yi S, Sahni N, Liang H, Mills GB. Cancer Cell. 2018 Mar 12;33(3):450-462.e10. doi: 10.1016/j.ccell.2018.01.021. PubMed 29533785.
Backbone
  Vector backbone: pHAGE
  Vector type: Lentiviral
Growth in bacteria
  Bacterial resistance: Ampicillin, 100 μg/mL
  Growth temperature: 37°C
  Growth strain: Stbl3
  Copy number: High Copy
Gene/Insert
  Gene/Insert name: TGFB1
  Species: H. sapiens (human)
  Mutation: S192*
  Entrez Gene: TGFB1 (a.k.a. CED, DPD1, IBDIMDE, LAP, TGF-beta1, TGFB, TGFbeta)
  Cloning method: Gateway Cloning
Terms and licenses: Academic/Nonprofit Terms; Industry Terms: Not Available to Industry
How to cite: pHAGE-TGFB1-S192* was a gift from Gordon Mills & Kenneth Scott (Addgene plasmid # 116697 ; http://n2t.net/addgene:116697 ; RRID:Addgene_116697)
