[The description below was written by a language model from this plasmid's Addgene catalogue record and pLannotate feature annotations shown in this document.]
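Description:
pHAGE-TGFB1-S192* is an HIV-1-based lentiviral expression plasmid built on the pHAGE backbone. It carries a human TGFB1 open reading frame with the nonsense mutation S192*. It is propagated in E. coli through a high-copy ColE1/pUC-type origin and selected with ampicillin via the β-lactamase gene; a recombination-deficient strain is recorded as the growth host, as is usual for LTR-containing plasmids. The viral portion has a truncated 5' LTR, the Ψ packaging signal with an adjoining gag fragment, the Rev response element, the cPPT/CTS and a ΔU3 self-inactivating 3' LTR. The transcript can therefore be packaged when helper functions are supplied in trans, and the integrated provirus lacks LTR promoter activity.

Between the LTRs, the constitutive human EF-1α promoter drives the TGFB1 insert, which is flanked by attB1 and attB2 sites left by Gateway cloning. A V5 epitope tag lies downstream of attB2, followed by an EMCV IRES, EGFP and a WPRE that enhances transcript expression. The annotation matches the insert across the full-length TGFB1 coding region. The recorded stop at codon 192, however, should end translation within the latency-associated peptide portion of the proprotein, before the mature TGF-β1 chain. The V5 tag would then not be expected to be fused to the truncated product. EGFP is translated independently from the IRES and still marks transduced cells.

The plasmid comes from a collection made for systematic functional annotation of somatic cancer mutations. It is intended for stable lentiviral expression of this TGFB1 variant in mammalian cells, which allows comparison with other alleles.
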