Features (pLannotate 1.2.2; 27 found; start..end, strand, type, name):
    377..634     +  LTR            5' LTR (truncated): truncated 5' long terminal repeat (LTR) from HIV-1
    681..806     +  misc_feature   HIV-1 Ψ: packaging signal of human immunodeficiency virus type 1
    790..1128    +  CDS            HIV-1 gag (fragment): gag protein from human immunodeficiency virus 1; gag
   1303..1536    +  misc_feature   RRE: The Rev response element (RRE) of HIV-1 allows for Rev-dependent mRNA export from the nucleus to the cytoplasm.
   1913..2013    +  CDS            Rev (fragment): human immunodeficiency virus 1 (HIV-1) Rev protein; rev; enhances nuclear export of unspliced and incompletely spliced viral mRNAs
   2058..2175    +  misc_feature   cPPT/CTS: central polypurine tract and central termination sequence of HIV-1
   2223..3401    +  promoter       EF-1α promoter: strong constitutive promoter for human elongation factor EF-1α
   3422..3442    +  protein_bind   attB1: mutant version of attB; core recombination site for the Gateway® BP reaction BP Clonase™
   3448..4617    +  CDS            TGFB1: TGFB1_HUMAN - Also known as TGFB. Experimental evidence at protein level: Swiss-Prot protein existence level 1. [Transforming growth factor beta-1]: Multifunctional protein that regulates the growth and differentiation of various cell types and is involved in various processes, such as normal development, immune function, microglia function and responses to neurodegeneration (By similarity). Activation into mature form follows different steps: following cleavage of the proprotein in the Golgi apparatus, Latency- associated peptide (LAP) and Transforming growth factor beta-1 (TGF- beta-1) chain
   4622..4646    -  protein_bind   attB2: mutant version of attB; recombination site for the Gateway® BP reaction BP Clonase™
   4699..4740    +  CDS            V5 tag: epitope tag from simian virus 5
   4866..5328    +  misc_feature   IRES: internal ribosome entry site (IRES) of the encephalomyocarditis virus (EMCV)
   5342..6061    +  CDS            EGFP: the original enhanced GFP (Yang et al., 1996) mammalian codon-optimized
   6075..6663    +  misc_feature   WPRE: woodchuck hepatitis virus posttranscriptional regulatory element
   6671..6736    +  CDS            nef (fragment): NEF_HV1Z2 - Experimental evidence at protein level: Swiss-Prot protein existence level 1. Extracellular Nef protein targets CD4(+) T-lymphocytes for apoptosis by interacting with CXCR4 surface receptors. From Human immunodeficiency virus type 1 group M subtype D (isolate Z2/CDC-Z34) (HIV-1).
   6738..6971    +  LTR            3' LTR (ΔU3): self-inactivating 3' long terminal repeat (LTR) from HIV-1
   7176..7280    +  promoter       AmpR promoter: bla
   7281..8141    +  CDS            AmpR: β-lactamase; bla; confers resistance to ampicillin, carbenicillin, and related antibiotics
   8312..8900    +  rep_origin     ori: high-copy-number ColE1/pMB1/pBR322/pUC origin of replication
   9083..9137    +  CDS            lacI (fragment): lac repressor; lacI; The lac repressor binds to the lac operator to inhibit transcription in E. coli. This inhibition can be relieved by adding lactose or isopropyl-β-D-thiogalactopyranoside (IPTG).
   9143..9236    +  rep_origin     SV40 ori (fragment): SV40 origin of replication
   9261..9298    +  CDS            lacI (fragment): lac repressor; lacI; The lac repressor binds to the lac operator to inhibit transcription in E. coli. This inhibition can be relieved by adding lactose or isopropyl-β-D-thiogalactopyranoside (IPTG).
   9311..9332    +  protein_bind   CAP binding site: CAP binding activates transcription in the presence of cAMP. E. coli catabolite activator protein
   9347..9377    +  promoter       lac promoter: promoter for the E. coli lac operon
   9385..9401    +  protein_bind   lac operator: The lac repressor binds to the lac operator to inhibit transcription in E. coli. This inhibition can be relieved by adding lactose or isopropyl-β-D-thiogalactopyranoside (IPTG). lac repressor encoded by lacI
   9435..9518    +  polyA_signal   SV40 poly(A) signal (fragment): SV40 polyadenylation signal
   9685..329     +  CDS            nef (fragment) (across the origin): NEF_HV1BR - Experimental evidence at protein level: Swiss-Prot protein existence level 1. Extracellular Nef protein targets CD4(+) T-lymphocytes for apoptosis by interacting with CXCR4 surface receptors (PubMed:14990729). From Human immunodeficiency virus type 1 group M subtype B (isolate BRU/LAI) (HIV-1).
>Addgene plasmid #116697 | pHAGE-TGFB1-S192* | addgene full sequence | sequence record 250536 | Addgene NGS Result
TGGAAGGGCTAATTCACTCCCAAAGAAGACAAGATATCCTTGATCTGTGGATCTACCACACACAAGGCTA
CTTCCCTGATTAGCAGAACTACACACCAGGGCCAGGGGTCAGATATCCACTGACCTTTGGATGGTGCTAC
AAGCTAGTACCAGTTGAGCCAGATAAGGTAGAAGAGGCCAATAAAGGAGAGAACACCAGCTTGTTACACC
CTGTGAGCCTGCATGGGATGGATGACCCGGAGAGAGAAGTGTTAGAGTGGAGGTTTGACAGCCGCCTAGC
ATTTCATCACGTGGCCCGAGAGCTGCATCCGGAGTACTTCAAGAACTGCTGATATCGAGCTTGCTACAAG
GGACTTTCCGCTGGGGACTTTCCAGGGAGGCGTGGCCTGGGCGGGACTGGGGAGTGGCGAGCCCTCAGAT
CCTGCATATAAGCAGCTGCTTTTTGCCTGTACTGGGTCTCTCTGGTTAGACCAGATCTGAGCCTGGGAGC
TCTCTGGCTAACTAGGGAACCCACTGCTTAAGCCTCAATAAAGCTTGCCTTGAGTGCTTCAAGTAGTGTG
TGCCCGTCTGTTGTGTGACTCTGGTAACTAGAGATCCCTCAGACCCTTTTAGTCAGTGTGGAAAATCTCT
AGCAGTGGCGCCCGAACAGGGACTTGAAAGCGAAAGGGAAACCAGAGGAGCTCTCTCGACGCAGGACTCG
GCTTGCTGAAGCGCGCACGGCAAGAGGCGAGGGGCGGCGACTGGTGAGTACGCCAAAAATTTTGACTAGC
GGAGGCTAGAAGGAGAGAGATGGGTGCGAGAGCGTCAGTATTAAGCGGGGGAGAATTAGATCGCGATGGG
AAAAAATTCGGTTAAGGCCAGGGGGAAAGAAAAAATATAAATTAAAACATATAGTATGGGCAAGCAGGGA
GCTAGAACGATTCGCAGTTAATCCTGGCCTGTTAGAAACATCAGAAGGCTGTAGACAAATACTGGGACAG
CTACAACCATCCCTTCAGACAGGATCAGAAGAACTTAGATCATTATATAATACAGTAGCAACCCTCTATT
GTGTGCATCAAAGGATAGAGATAAAAGACACCAAGGAAGCTTTAGACAAGATAGAGGAAGAGCAAAACAA
AAGTAAGACCACCGCACAGCAAGCGGCCGGCCGCTGATCTTCAGACCTGGAGGAGGAGATATGAGGGACA
ATTGGAGAAGTGAATTATATAAATATAAAGTAGTAAAAATTGAACCATTAGGAGTAGCACCCACCAAGGC
AAAGAGAAGAGTGGTGCAGAGAGAAAAAAGAGCAGTGGGAATAGGAGCTTTGTTCCTTGGGTTCTTGGGA
GCAGCAGGAAGCACTATGGGCGCAGCGTCAATGACGCTGACGGTACAGGCCAGACAATTATTGTCTGGTA
TAGTGCAGCAGCAGAACAATTTGCTGAGGGCTATTGAGGCGCAACAGCATCTGTTGCAACTCACAGTCTG
GGGCATCAAGCAGCTCCAGGCAAGAATCCTGGCTGTGGAAAGATACCTAAAGGATCAACAGCTCCTGGGG
ATTTGGGGTTGCTCTGGAAAACTCATTTGCACCACTGCTGTGCCTTGGAATGCTAGTTGGAGTAATAAAT
CTCTGGAACAGATTTGGAATCACACGACCTGGATGGAGTGGGACAGAGAAATTAACAATTACACAAGCTT
AATACACTCCTTAATTGAAGAATCGCAAAACCAGCAAGAAAAGAATGAACAAGAATTATTGGAATTAGAT
AAATGGGCAAGTTTGTGGAATTGGTTTAACATAACAAATTGGCTGTGGTATATAAAATTATTCATAATGA
TAGTAGGAGGCTTGGTAGGTTTAAGAATAGTTTTTGCTGTACTTTCTATAGTGAATAGAGTTAGGCAGGG
ATATTCACCATTATCGTTTCAGACCCACCTCCCAACCCCGAGGGGACCCGACAGGCCCGAAGGAATAGAA
GAAGAAGGTGGAGAGAGAGACAGAGACAGATCCATTCGATTAGTGAACGGATCTCGACGGTATCGCCGAA
TTCACAAATGGCAGTATTCATCCACAATTTTAAAAGAAAAGGGGGGATTGGGGGGTACAGTGCAGGGGAA
AGAATAGTAGACATAATAGCAACAGACATACAAACTAAAGAATTACAAAAACAAATTACAAAAATTCAAA
ATTTTCGGGTTTATTACAGGGACAGCAGAGATCCAGTTTGGACTAGTCGTGAGGCTCCGGTGCCCGTCAG
TGGGCAGAGCGCACATCGCCCACAGTCCCCGAGAAGTTGGGGGGAGGGGTCGGCAATTGAACCGGTGCCT
AGAGAAGGTGGCGCGGGGTAAACTGGGAAAGTGATGTCGTGTACTGGCTCCGCCTTTTTCCCGAGGGTGG
GGGAGAACCGTATATAAGTGCAGTAGTCGCCGTGAACGTTCTTTTTCGCAACGGGTTTGCCGCCAGAACA
CAGGTAAGTGCCGTGTGTGGTTCCCGCGGGCCTGGCCTCTTTACGGGTTATGGCCCTTGCGTGCCTTGAA
TTACTTCCACCTGGCTGCAGTACGTGATTCTTGATCCCGAGCTTCGGGTTGGAAGTGGGTGGGAGAGTTC
GAGGCCTTGCGCTTAAGGAGCCCCTTCGCCTCGTGCTTGAGTTGAGGCCTGGCCTGGGCGCTGGGGCCGC
CGCGTGCGAATCTGGTGGCACCTTCGCGCCTGTCTCGCTGCTTTCGATAAGTCTCTAGCCATTTAAAATT
TTTGATGACCTGCTGCGACGCTTTTTTTCTGGCAAGATAGTCTTGTAAATGCGGGCCAAGATCTGCACAC
TGGTATTTCGGTTTTTGGGGCCGCGGGCGGCGACGGGGCCCGTGCGTCCCAGCGCACATGTTCGGCGAGG
CGGGGCCTGCGAGCGCGGCCACCGAGAATCGGACGGGGGTAGTCTCAAGCTGGCCGGCCTGCTCTGGTGC
CTGGCCTCGCGCCGCCGTGTATCGCCCCGCCCTGGGCGGCAAGGCTGGCCCGGTCGGCACCAGTTGCGTG
AGCGGAAAGATGGCCGCTTCCCGGCCCTGCTGCAGGGAGCTCAAAATGGAGGACGCGGCGCTCGGGAGAG
CGGGCGGGTGAGTCACCCACACAAAGGAAAAGGGCCTTTCCGTCCTCAGCCGTCGCTTCATGTGACTCCA
CGGAGTACCGGGCGCCGTCCAGGCACCTCGATTAGTTCTCGAGCTTTTGGAGTACGTCGTCTTTAGGTTG
GGGGGAGGGGTTTTATGCGATGGAGTTTCCCCACACTGAGTGGGTGGAGACTGAAGTTAGGCCAGCTTGG
CACTTGATGTAATTCTCCTTGGAATTTGCCCTTTTTGAGTTTGGATCTTGGTTCATTCTCAAGCCTCAGA
CAGTGGTTCAAAGTTTTTTTCTTCCATTTCAGGTGTCGTGAAGCGGCCCTGCAGATATCAACAAGTTTGT
ACAAAAAAGCAGGCACCATGCCGCCCTCCGGGCTGCGGCTGCTGCCGCTGCTGCTACCGCTGCTGTGGCT
ACTGGTGCTGACGCCTGGCCGGCCGGCCGCGGGACTATCCACCTGCAAGACTATCGACATGGAGCTGGTG
AAGCGGAAGCGCATCGAGGCCATCCGCGGCCAGATCCTGTCCAAGCTGCGGCTCGCCAGCCCCCCGAGCC
AGGGGGAGGTGCCGCCCGGCCCGCTGCCCGAGGCCGTGCTCGCCCTGTACAACAGCACCCGCGACCGGGT
GGCCGGGGAGAGTGCAGAACCGGAGCCCGAGCCTGAGGCCGACTACTACGCCAAGGAGGTCACCCGCGTG
CTAATGGTGGAAACCCACAACGAAATCTATGACAAGTTCAAGCAGAGTACACACAGCATATATATGTTCT
TCAACACATCAGAGCTCCGAGAAGCGGTACCTGAACCCGTGTTGCTCTCCCGGGCAGAGCTGCGTCTGCT
GAGGCTCAAGTTAAAAGTGGAGCAGCACGTGGAGCTGTACCAGAAATACAGCAACAATTCCTGGCGATAC
CTCAGCAACCGGCTGCTGGCACCCAGCGACTAGCCAGAGTGGTTATCTTTTGATGTCACCGGAGTTGTGC
GGCAGTGGTTGAGCCGTGGAGGGGAAATTGAGGGCTTTCGCCTTAGCGCCCACTGCTCCTGTGACAGCAG
GGATAACACACTGCAAGTGGACATCAACGGGTTCACTACCGGCCGCCGAGGTGACCTGGCCACCATTCAT
GGCATGAACCGGCCTTTCCTGCTTCTCATGGCCACCCCGCTGGAGAGGGCCCAGCATCTGCAAAGCTCCC
GGCACCGCCGAGCCCTGGACACCAACTATTGCTTCAGCTCCACGGAGAAGAACTGCTGCGTGCGGCAGCT
GTACATTGACTTCCGCAAGGACCTCGGCTGGAAGTGGATCCACGAGCCCAAGGGCTACCATGCCAACTTC
TGCCTCGGGCCCTGCCCCTACATTTGGAGCCTGGACACGCAGTACAGCAAGGTCCTGGCCCTGTACAACC
AGCATAACCCGGGCGCCTCGGCGGCGCCGTGCTGCGTGCCGCAGGCGCTGGAGCCGCTGCCCATCGTGTA
CTACGTGGGCCGCAAGCCCAAGGTGGAGCAGCTGTCCAACATGATCGTGCGCTCCTGCAAGTGCAGCTAG
AACCCAGCTTTCTTGTACAAAGTGGTTGATATCCAGCACAGTGGCGGCCGCTCGAGTCTAGAGGGCCCGC
GGTTCGAAGGTAAGCCTATCCCTAACCCTCTCCTCGGTCTCGATTCTACGCGTACCGGTTAGTAATGAGA
TCCCTCCCCCCCCCCTAACGTTACTGGCCGAAGCCGCTTGGAATAAGGCCGGTGTGCGTTTGTCTATATG
TTATTTTCCACCATATTGCCGTCTTTTGGCAATGTGAGGGCCCGGAAACCTGGCCCTGTCTTCTTGACGA
GCATTCCTAGGGGTCTTTCCCCTCTCGCCAAAGGAATGCAAGGTCTGTTGAATGTCGTGAAGGAAGCAGT
TCCTCTGGAAGCTTCTTGAAGACAAACAACGTCTGTAGCGACCCTTTGCAGGCAGCGGAACCCCCCACCT
GGCGACAGGTGCCTCTGCGGCCAAAAGCCACGTGTATAAGATACACCTGCAAAGGCGGCACAACCCCAGT
GCCACGTTGTGAGTTGGATAGTTGTGGAAAGAGTCAAATGGCTCTCCTCAAGCGTATTCAACAAGGGGCT
GAAGGATGCCCAGAAGGTACCCCATTGTATGGGATCTGATCTGGGGCCTCGGTGCACATGCTTTACATGT
GTTTAGTCGAGGTTAAAAAAACGTCTAGGCCCCCCGAACCACGGGGACGTGGTTTTCCTTTGAAAAACAC
GATGATAATATGGCCACACATATGGTGAGCAAGGGCGAGGAGCTGTTCACCGGGGTGGTGCCCATCCTGG
TCGAGCTGGACGGCGACGTAAACGGCCACAAGTTCAGCGTGTCCGGCGAGGGCGAGGGCGATGCCACCTA
CGGCAAGCTGACCCTGAAGTTCATCTGCACCACCGGCAAGCTGCCCGTGCCCTGGCCCACCCTCGTGACC
ACCCTGACCTACGGCGTGCAGTGCTTCAGCCGCTACCCCGACCACATGAAGCAGCACGACTTCTTCAAGT
CCGCCATGCCCGAAGGCTACGTCCAGGAGCGCACCATCTTCTTCAAGGACGACGGCAACTACAAGACCCG
CGCCGAGGTGAAGTTCGAGGGCGACACCCTGGTGAACCGCATCGAGCTGAAGGGCATCGACTTCAAGGAG
GACGGCAACATCCTGGGGCACAAGCTGGAGTACAACTACAACAGCCACAACGTCTATATCATGGCCGACA
AGCAGAAGAACGGCATCAAGGTGAACTTCAAGATCCGCCACAACATCGAGGACGGCAGCGTGCAGCTCGC
CGACCACTACCAGCAGAACACCCCCATCGGCGACGGCCCCGTGCTGCTGCCCGACAACCACTACCTGAGC
ACCCAGTCCGCCCTGAGCAAAGACCCCAACGAGAAGCGCGATCACATGGTCCTGCTGGAGTTCGTGACCG
CCGCCGGGATCACTCTCGGCATGGACGAGCTGTACAAGTAAATCGATAGATCCTAATCAACCTCTGGATT
ACAAAATTTGTGAAAGATTGACTGGTATTCTTAACTATGTTGCTCCTTTTACGCTATGTGGATACGCTGC
TTTAATGCCTTTGTATCATGCTATTGCTTCCCGTATGGCTTTCATTTTCTCCTCCTTGTATAAATCCTGG
TTGCTGTCTCTTTATGAGGAGTTGTGGCCCGTTGTCAGGCAACGTGGCGTGGTGTGCACTGTGTTTGCTG
ACGCAACCCCCACTGGTTGGGGCATTGCCACCACCTGTCAGCTCCTTTCCGGGACTTTCGCTTTCCCCCT
CCCTATTGCCACGGCGGAACTCATCGCCGCCTGCCTTGCCCGCTGCTGGACAGGGGCTCGGCTGTTGGGC
ACTGACAATTCCGTGGTGTTGTCGGGGAAATCATCGTCCTTTCCTTGGCTGCTCGCCTGTGTTGCCACCT
GGATTCTGCGCGGGACGTCCTTCTGCTACGTCCCTTCGGCCCTCAATCCAGCGGACCTTCCTTCCCGCGG
CCTGCTGCCGGCTCTGCGGCCTCTTCCGCGTCTTCGCCTTCGCCCTCAGACGAGTCGGATCTCCCTTTGG
GCCGCCTCCCCGCCTGAGATCCTTTAAGACCAATGACTTACAAGGCAGCTGTAGATCTTAGCCACTTTTT
AAAAGAAAAGGGGGGACTGGAAGGGCTAATTCACTCCCAACGAAGACAAGATCTGCTTTTTGCTTGTACT
GGGTCTCTCTGGTTAGACCAGATCTGAGCCTGGGAGCTCTCTGGCTAACTAGGGAACCCACTGCTTAAGC
CTCAATAAAGCTTGCCTTGAGTGCTTCAAGTAGTGTGTGCCCGTCTGTTGTGTGACTCTGGTAACTAGAG
ATCCCTCAGACCCTTTTAGTCAGTGTGGAAAATCTCTAGCAGTAGTAGTTCATGTCATCTTATTATTCAG
TATTTATAACTTGCAAAGAAATGAATATCAGAGAGTGAGAGGCCCGGGTTAATTAAGGAAAGGGCTAGAT
CATTCTTGAAGACGAAAGGGCCTCGTGATACGCCTATTTTTATAGGTTAATGTCATGATAATAATGGTTT
CTTAGACGTCAGGTGGCACTTTTCGGGGAAATGTGCGCGGAACCCCTATTTGTTTATTTTTCTAAATACA
TTCAAATATGTATCCGCTCATGAGACAATAACCCTGATAAATGCTTCAATAATATTGAAAAAGGAAGAGT
ATGAGTATTCAACATTTCCGTGTCGCCCTTATTCCCTTTTTTGCGGCATTTTGCCTTCCTGTTTTTGCTC
ACCCAGAAACGCTGGTGAAAGTAAAAGATGCTGAAGATCAGTTGGGTGCACGAGTGGGTTACATCGAACT
GGATCTCAACAGCGGTAAGATCCTTGAGAGTTTTCGCCCCGAAGAACGTTTTCCAATGATGAGCACTTTT
AAAGTTCTGCTATGTGGCGCGGTATTATCCCGTGTTGACGCCGGGCAAGAGCAACTCGGTCGCCGCATAC
ACTATTCTCAGAATGACTTGGTTGAGTACTCACCAGTCACAGAAAAGCATCTTACGGATGGCATGACAGT
AAGAGAATTATGCAGTGCTGCCATAACCATGAGTGATAACACTGCGGCCAACTTACTTCTGACAACGATC
GGAGGACCGAAGGAGCTAACCGCTTTTTTGCACAACATGGGGGATCATGTAACTCGCCTTGATCGTTGGG
AACCGGAGCTGAATGAAGCCATACCAAACGACGAGCGTGACACCACGATGCCTGTAGCAATGGCAACAAC
GTTGCGCAAACTATTAACTGGCGAACTACTTACTCTAGCTTCCCGGCAACAATTAATAGACTGGATGGAG
GCGGATAAAGTTGCAGGACCACTTCTGCGCTCGGCCCTTCCGGCTGGCTGGTTTATTGCTGATAAATCTG
GAGCCGGTGAGCGTGGGTCTCGCGGTATCATTGCAGCACTGGGGCCAGATGGTAAGCCCTCCCGTATCGT
AGTTATCTACACGACGGGGAGTCAGGCAACTATGGATGAACGAAATAGACAGATCGCTGAGATAGGTGCC
TCACTGATTAAGCATTGGTAACTGTCAGACCAAGTTTACTCATATATACTTTAGATTGATTTAAAACTTC
ATTTTTAATTTAAAAGGATCTAGGTGAAGATCCTTTTTGATAATCTCATGACCAAAATCCCTTAACGTGA
GTTTTCGTTCCACTGAGCGTCAGACCCCGTAGAAAAGATCAAAGGATCTTCTTGAGATCCTTTTTTTCTG
CGCGTAATCTGCTGCTTGCAAACAAAAAAACCACCGCTACCAGCGGTGGTTTGTTTGCCGGATCAAGAGC
TACCAACTCTTTTTCCGAAGGTAACTGGCTTCAGCAGAGCGCAGATACCAAATACTGTTCTTCTAGTGTA
GCCGTAGTTAGGCCACCACTTCAAGAACTCTGTAGCACCGCCTACATACCTCGCTCTGCTAATCCTGTTA
CCAGTGGCTGCTGCCAGTGGCGATAAGTCGTGTCTTACCGGGTTGGACTCAAGACGATAGTTACCGGATA
AGGCGCAGCGGTCGGGCTGAACGGGGGGTTCGTGCACACAGCCCAGCTTGGAGCGAACGACCTACACCGA
ACTGAGATACCTACAGCGTGAGCTATGAGAAAGCGCCACGCTTCCCGAAGGGAGAAAGGCGGACAGGTAT
CCGGTAAGCGGCAGGGTCGGAACAGGAGAGCGCACGAGGGAGCTTCCAGGGGGAAACGCCTGGTATCTTT
ATAGTCCTGTCGGGTTTCGCCACCTCTGACTTGAGCGTCGATTTTTGTGATGCTCGTCAGGGGGGCGGAG
CCTATGGAAAAACGCCAGCAACGCGGCCTTTTTACGGTTCCTGGCCTTTTGCTGGCCTTTTGCTCACATG
TTCTTTCCTGCGTTATCCCCTGATTCTGTGGATAACCGTATTACCGCCTTTGAGTGAGCTGATACCGCTC
GCCGCAGCCGAACGACCGAGCGCAGCGAGTCAGTGAGCGAGGAAGCGGAAGAGCGCCCAATACGCAAACC
GCCTCTCCCCGCGCGTTGGCCGATTCATTAATGCAGCAAGCTCATGGCTGACTAATTTTTTTTATTTATG
CAGAGGCCGAGGCCGCCTCGGCCTCTGAGCTATTCCAGAAGTAGTGAGGAGGCTTTTTTGGAGGCCTAGG
CTTTTGCAAAAAGCTCCCCGTGGCACGACAGGTTTCCCGACTGGAAAGCGGGCAGTGAGCGCAACGCAAT
TAATGTGAGTTAGCTCACTCATTAGGCACCCCAGGCTTTACACTTTATGCTTCCGGCTCGTATGTTGTGT
GGAATTGTGAGCGGATAACAATTTCACACAGGAAACAGCTATGACATGATTACGAATTTCACAAATAAAG
CATTTTTTTCACTGCATTCTAGTTGTGGTTTGTCCAAACTCATCAATGTATCTTATCATGTCTGGATCAA
CTGGATAACTCAAGCTAACCAAAATCATCCCAAACTTCCCACCCCATACCCTATTACCACTGCCAATTAC
CTGTGGTTTCATTTACTCTAAACCTGTGATTCCTCTGAATTATTTTCATTTTAAAGAAATTGTATTTGTT
AAATATGTACTACAAACTTAGTAGT
