>Addgene plasmid #116697 | pHAGE-TGFB1-S192* | depositor partial sequence | sequence record 219572 | insert
ATGCCGCCCTCCGGGCTGCGGCTGCTGCCGCTGCTGCTACCGCTGCTGTGGCTACTGGTGCTGACGCCTG
GCCGGCCGGCCGCGGGACTATCCACCTGCAAGACTATCGACATGGAGCTGGTGAAGCGGAAGCGCATCGA
GGCCATCCGCGGCCAGATCCTGTCCAAGCTGCGGCTCGCCAGCCCCCCGAGCCAGGGGGAGGTGCCGCCC
GGCCCGCTGCCCGAGGCCGTGCTCGCCCTGTACAACAGCACCCGCGACCGGGTGGCCGGGGAGAGTGCAG
AACCGGAGCCCGAGCCTGAGGCCGACTACTACGCCAAGGAGGTCACCCGCGTGCTAATGGTGGAAACCCA
CAACGAAATCTATGACAAGTTCAAGCAGAGTACACACAGCATATATATGTTCTTCAACACATCAGAGCTC
CGAGAAGCGGTACCTGAACCCGTGTTGCTCTCCCGGGCAGAGCTGCGTCTGCTGAGGCTCAAGTTAAAAG
TGGAGCAGCACGTGGAGCTGTACCAGAAATACAGCAACAATTCCTGGCGATACCTCAGCAACCGGCTGCT
GGCACCCAGCGACTAGCCAGAGTGGTTATCTTTTGATGTCACCGGAGTTGTGCGGCAGTGGTTGAGCCGT
GGAGGGGAAATTGAGGGCTTTCGCCTTAGCGCCCACTGCTCCTGTGACAGCAGGGATAACACACTGCAAG
TGGACATCAACGGGTTCACTACCGGCCGCCGAGGTGACCTGGCCACCATTCATGGCATGAACCGGCCTTT
CCTGCTTCTCATGGCCACCCCGCTGGAGAGGGCCCAGCATCTGCAAAGCTCCCGGCACCGCCGAGCCCTG
GACACCAACTATTGCTTCAGCTCCACGGAGAAGAACTGCTGCGTGCGGCAGCTGTACATTGACTTCCGCA
AGGACCTCGGCTGGAAGTGGATCCACGAGCCCAAGGGCTACCATGCCAACTTCTGCCTCGGGCCCTGCCC
CTACATTTGGAGCCTGGACACGCAGTACAGCAAGGTCCTGGCCCTGTACAACCAGCATAACCCGGGCGCC
TCGGCGGCGCCGTGCTGCGTGCCGCAGGCGCTGGAGCCGCTGCCCATCGTGTACTACGTGGGCCGCAAGC
CCAAGGTGGAGCAGCTGTCCAACATGATCGTGCGCTCCTGCAAGTGCAGCTGA
